>Addgene plasmid #216597 | MECP2 - G195S in pENTR | addgene full sequence | sequence record 426908 | Addgene NGS Result
GCCTGGCAGTTCCCTACTCTCGCGTTAACGCTAGCATGGATGTTTTCCCAGTCACGACGTTGTAAAACGA
CGGCCAGTCTTAAGCTCGGGCCCCAAATAATGATTTTATTTTGACTGATAGTGACCTGTTCGTTGCAACA
AATTGATGAGCAATGCTTTTTTATAATGCCAACTTTGTACAAAAAAGCAGGCTCCGGCACCATGGTAGCT
GGGATGTTAGGGCTCAGGGAAGAAAAGTCAGAAGACCAGGACCTCCAGGGCCTCAAGGACAAACCCCTCA
AGTTTAAAAAGGTGAAGAAAGATAAGAAAGAAGAGAAAGAGGGCAAGCATGAGCCCGTGCAGCCATCAGC
CCACCACTCTGCTGAGCCCGCAGAGGCAGGCAAAGCAGAGACATCAGAAGGGTCAGGCTCCGCCCCGGCT
GTGCCGGAAGCTTCTGCCTCCCCCAAACAGCGGCGCTCCATCATCCGTGACCGGGGACCCATGTATGATG
ACCCCACCCTGCCTGAAGGCTGGACACGGAAGCTTAAGCAAAGGAAATCTGGCCGCTCTGCTGGGAAGTA
TGATGTGTATTTGATCAATCCCCAGGGAAAAGCCTTTCGCTCTAAAGTGGAGTTGATTGCGTACTTCGAA
AAGGTAGGCGACACATCCCTGGACCCTAATGATTTTGACTTCACGGTAACTGGGAGAGGGAGCCCCTCCC
GGCGAGAGCAGAAACCACCTAAGAAGCCCAAATCTCCCAAAGCTCCAGGAACTGGCAGAGGCCGGGGACG
CCCCAAAGGGAGCAGCACCACGAGACCCAAGGCGGCCACGTCAGAGGGTGTGCAGGTGAAAAGGGTCCTG
GAGAAAAGTCCTGGGAAGCTCCTTGTCAAGATGCCTTTTCAAACTTCGCCAGGGGGCAAGGCTGAGGGGG
GTGGGGCCACCACATCCACCCAGGTCATGGTGATCAAACGCCCCGGCAGGAAGCGAAAAGCTGAGGCCGA
CCCTCAGGCCATTCCCAAGAAACGGGGCCGAAAGCCGGGGAGTGTGGTGGCAGCCGCTGCCGCCGAGGCC
AAAAAGAAAGCCGTGAAGGAGTCTTCTATCCGATCTGTGCAGGAGACCGTACTCCCCATCAAGAAGCGCA
AGACCCGGGAGACGGTCAGCATCGAGGTCAAGGAAGTGGTGAAGCCCCTGCTGGTGTCCACCCTCGGTGA
GAAGAGCGGGAAAGGACTGAAGACCTGTAAGAGCCCTGGGCGGAAAAGCAAGGAGAGCAGCCCCAAGGGG
CGCAGCAGCAGCGCCTCCTCACCCCCCAAGAAGGAGCACCACCACCATCACCACCACTCAGAGTCCCCAA
AGGCCCCCGTGCCACTGCTCCCACCCCTGCCCCCACCTCCACCTGAGCCCGAGAGCTCCGAGGACCCCAC
CAGCCCCCCTGAGCCCCAGGACTTGAGCAGCAGCGTCTGCAAAGAGGAGAAGATGCCCAGAGGAGGCTCA
CTGGAGAGCGACGGCTGCCCCAAGGAGCCAGCTAAGACTCAGCCCGCGGTTGCCACCGCCGCCACGGCCG
CAGAAAAGTACAAACACCGAGGGGAGGGAGAGCGCAAAGACATTGTTTCATCCTCCATGCCAAGGCCAAA
CAGAGAGGAGCCTGTGGACAGCCGGACGCCCGTGACCGAGAGAGTTAGCTGATAGACCCAGCTTTCTTGT
ACAAAGTTGGCATTATAAAAAATAATTGCTCATCAATTTGTTGCAACGAACAGGTCACTATCAGTCAAAA
TAAAATCATTATTTGCCATCCAGCTGATATCCCCTATAGTGAGTCGTATTACATGGTCATAGCTGTTTCC
TGGCAGCTCTGGCCCGTGTCTCAAAATCTCTGATGTTACATTGCACAAGATAAAAATATATCATCATGCC
TCCTCTAGACCAGCCAGGACAGAAATGCCTCGACTTCGCTGCTACCCAAGGTTGCCGGGTGACGCACACC
GTGGAAACGGATGAAGGCACGAACCCAGTGGACATAAGCCTGTTCGGTTCGTAAGCTGTAATGCAAGTAG
CGTATGCGCTCACGCAACTGGTCCAGAACCTTGACCGAACGCAGCGGTGGTAACGGCGCAGTGGCGGTTT
TCATGGCTTGTTATGACTGTTTTTTTGGGGTACAGTCTATGCCTCGGGCATCCAAGCAGCAAGCGCGTTA
CGCCGTGGGTCGATGTTTGATGTTATGGAGCAGCAACGATGTTACGCAGCAGGGCAGTCGCCCTAAAACA
AAGTTAAACATTATGAGGGAAGCGGTGATCGCCGAAGTATCGACTCAACTATCAGAGGTAGTTGGCGTCA
TCGAGCGCCATCTCGAACCGACGTTGCTGGCCGTACATTTGTACGGCTCCGCAGTGGATGGCGGCCTGAA
GCCACACAGTGATATTGATTTGCTGGTTACGGTGACCGTAAGGCTTGATGAAACAACGCGGCGAGCTTTG
ATCAACGACCTTTTGGAAACTTCGGCTTCCCCTGGAGAGAGCGAGATTCTCCGCGCTGTAGAAGTCACCA
TTGTTGTGCACGACGACATCATTCCGTGGCGTTATCCAGCTAAGCGCGAACTGCAATTTGGAGAATGGCA
GCGCAATGACATTCTTGCAGGTATCTTCGAGCCAGCCACGATCGACATTGATCTGGCTATCTTGCTGACA
AAAGCAAGAGAACATAGCGTTGCCTTGGTAGGTCCAGCGGCGGAGGAACTCTTTGATCCGGTTCCTGAAC
AGGATCTATTTGAGGCGCTAAATGAAACCTTAACGCTATGGAACTCGCCGCCCGACTGGGCTGGCGATGA
GCGAAATGTAGTGCTTACGTTGTCCCGCATTTGGTACAGCGCAGTAACCGGCAAAATCGCGCCGAAGGAT
GTCGCTGCCGACTGGGCAATGGAGCGCCTGCCGGCCCAGTATCAGCCCGTCATACTTGAAGCTAGACAGG
CTTATCTTGGACAAGAAGAAGATCGCTTGGCCTCGCGCGCAGATCAGTTGGAAGAATTTGTCCACTACGT
GAAAGGCGAGATCACCAAGGTAGTCGGCAAATAACCCTCGAGCCACCCATGACCAAAATCCCTTAACGTG
AGTTACGCGTCGTTCCACTGAGCGTCAGACCCCGTAGAAAAGATCAAAGGATCTTCTTGAGATCCTTTTT
TTCTGCGCGTAATCTGCTGCTTGCAAACAAAAAAACCACCGCTACCAGCGGTGGTTTGTTTGCCGGATCA
AGAGCTACCAACTCTTTTTCCGAAGGTAACTGGCTTCAGCAGAGCGCAGATACCAAATACTGTTCTTCTA
GTGTAGCCGTAGTTAGGCCACCACTTCAAGAACTCTGTAGCACCGCCTACATACCTCGCTCTGCTAATCC
TGTTACCAGTGGCTGCTGCCAGTGGCGATAAGTCGTGTCTTACCGGGTTGGACTCAAGACGATAGTTACC
GGATAAGGCGCAGCGGTCGGGCTGAACGGGGGGTTCGTGCACACAGCCCAGCTTGGAGCGAACGACCTAC
ACCGAACTGAGATACCTACAGCGTGAGCTATGAGAAAGCGCCACGCTTCCCGAAGGGAGAAAGGCGGACA
GGTATCCGGTAAGCGGCAGGGTCGGAACAGGAGAGCGCACGAGGGAGCTTCCAGGGGGAAACGCCTGGTA
TCTTTATAGTCCTGTCGGGTTTCGCCACCTCTGACTTGAGCGTCGATTTTTGTGATGCTCGTCAGGGGGG
CGGAGCCTATGGAAAAACGCCAGCAACGCGGCCTTTTTACGGTTCCTGGCCTTTTGCTGGCCTTTTGCTC
ACATGTTCTTTCCTGCGTTATCCCCTGATTCTGTGGATAACCGTATTACCGCCTTTGAGTGAGCTGATAC
CGCTCGCCGCAGCCGAACGACCGAGCGCAGCGAGTCAGTGAGCGAGGAAGCGGAAGAGCGCCCAATACGC
AAACCGCCTCTCCCCGCGCGTTGGCCGATTCATTAATGCAGCTGGCACGACAGGTTTCCCGACTGGAAAG
CGGGCAGTGAGCGCAACGCAATTAATACGCGTACCGCTAGCCAGGAAGAGTTTGTAGAAACGCAAAAAGG
CCATCCGTCAGGATGGCCTTCTGCTTAGTTTGATGCCTGGCAGTTTATGGCGGGCGTCCTGCCCGCCACC
CTCCGGGCCGTTGCTTCACAACGTTCAAATCCGCTCCCGGCGGATTTGTCCTACTCAGGAGAGCGTTCAC
CGACAAACAACAGATAAAACGAAAGGCCCAGTCTTCCGACTGAGCCTTTCGTTTTATTTGAT
Features (pLannotate 1.2.2; 12 found; start..end, strand, type, name):
     42..78      -  CDS            lacZα (fragment): LacZα fragment of β-galactosidase; lacZ fragment
     94..193     +  protein_bind   attL1: mutant version of attL; recombination site for the Gateway® LR reaction LR Clonase™
    202..1659    +  CDS            MECP2: MECP2_HUMAN - Experimental evidence at protein level: Swiss-Prot protein existence level 1. Chromosomal protein that binds to methylated DNA. It can bind specifically to a single methyl-CpG pair. It is not influenced by sequences flanking the methyl-CpGs. Mediates transcriptional repression through interaction with histone deacetylase and the corepressor SIN3A. Binds both 5-methylcytosine (5mC) and 5-hydroxymethylcytosine (5hmC)- containing DNA, with a preference for 5-methylcytosine (5mC). From Homo sapiens (Human).
   1666..1765    -  protein_bind   attL2: mutant version of attL; recombination site for the Gateway® LR reaction LR Clonase™
   1783..1801    -  promoter       T7 promoter: promoter for bacteriophage T7 RNA polymerase
   1991..2014    +  promoter       Pc promoter (fragment): intI1 (promoter lies within the coding sequence); class 1 integron promoter
   2190..2246    +  CDS            GmR (fragment): gentamycin acetyltransferase; aacC1; confers resistance to gentamycin
   2253..3044    +  CDS            SmR: aminoglycoside adenylyltransferase (Murphy, 1985); aadA; confers resistance to spectinomycin and streptomycin
   3137..3725    +  rep_origin     ori: high-copy-number ColE1/pMB1/pBR322/pUC origin of replication
   3908..4000    +  CDS            lacI (fragment): lac repressor; lacI; The lac repressor binds to the lac operator to inhibit transcription in E. coli. This inhibition can be relieved by adding lactose or isopropyl-β-D-thiogalactopyranoside (IPTG).
   4055..4082    -  terminator     rrnB T2 terminator: transcription terminator T2 from the E. coli rrnB gene
   4214..4257    +  terminator     rrnB T1 terminator: Escherichia coli rrnB; transcription terminator T1 from the E. coli rrnB gene
