[The description below was written by a language model from this plasmid's Addgene catalogue record and pLannotate feature annotations shown in this document.]
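Description:
MECP2 - G195S in pENTR is a Gateway entry (donor) plasmid built on the pCR8-GW-TOPO backbone and carrying the human MECP2 coding sequence with a G195S substitution, described in the record as an autism spectrum disorder-associated mutation. The sequenced plasmid is about 4.3 kb, consistent with a roughly 2.8 kb backbone plus a roughly 1.5 kb insert. It is propagated in E. coli from a high-copy ColE1/pUC-type origin and selected with spectinomycin through the aadA (SmR) aminoglycoside adenylyltransferase gene. Short annotated fragments of a class 1 integron Pc promoter and a gentamicin resistance gene lie just upstream of this marker. rrnB T1 and T2 terminators sit upstream of the cloning region, where they help insulate it from read-through transcription, and small lacZα and lacI fragments are backbone remnants.

The MECP2 open reading frame, which encodes the methyl-CpG-binding chromosomal protein that mediates transcriptional repression through histone deacetylase and SIN3A, was inserted by Gibson cloning between attL1 and attL2. These sites allow an LR Clonase reaction to transfer the insert directionally into any attR-containing destination vector. The entry clone has no promoter positioned to express MECP2. The only annotated one near the insert is a T7 promoter beyond attL2, oriented back toward the insert, so expression depends on the destination vector chosen. According to the depositor, the insert begins with a Kozak sequence designed so that it also reads through as a linker, making the clone compatible with N-terminal tagging destination vectors. No tags or reporters are annotated in the plasmid itself. Its use is as a source clone for generating expression constructs to study the functional consequences of this MECP2 variant.
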