Addgene plasmid #216597: MECP2 - G195S in pENTR
Purpose: gateway cloning donor vector containing MECP2 ASD mutation
Depositing lab: Douglas Allan & Christopher Loewen. Depositing organization: University of British Columbia.
Backbone
  Vector backbone: pCR8-GW-TOPO
  Backbone manufacturer: GenScript
  Backbone size w/o insert (bp): 2800
  Vector type: Gateway Entry Plasmid
Growth in bacteria
  Bacterial resistance: Spectinomycin, 50 μg/mL
  Growth temperature: 37°C
  Growth strain: DH5alpha
  Copy number: High Copy
Gene/Insert
  Gene/Insert name: MECP2
  Species: H. sapiens (human)
  Insert size (bp): 1500
  Mutation: G195S
  Entrez Gene: MECP2 (a.k.a. AUTSX3, MRX16, MRX79, MRXS13, MRXSL, PPMX, RS, RTS, RTT)
  Cloning method: Gibson Cloning
  Sequencing primers: 5′ M13 fwd; 3′ M13 rev
Terms and licenses: Academic/Nonprofit Terms; Industry Terms: Not Available to Industry
Depositor comments: insert contains a Kozak sequence that encodes a linker for cloning into N-terminal tagging pDEST vectors
How to cite: MECP2 - G195S in pENTR was a gift from Douglas Allan & Christopher Loewen (Addgene plasmid # 216597 ; http://n2t.net/addgene:216597 ; RRID:Addgene_216597)
